>Addgene plasmid #174234 | pAPM-miR30-DDX1-ts3 | addgene full sequence | sequence record 343733 | Addgene NGS Result
CAGAAGTAGTGAGGAGGCTTTTTTGGAGGCCTAGGCTTTTGCAAAAAGCTCGCGTTGACATTGATTATTG
ACTAGTTATTAATAGTAATCAATTACGGGGTCATTAGTTCATAGCCCATATATGGAGTTCCGCGTTACAT
AACTTACGGTAAATGGCCCGCCTGGCTGACCGCCCAACGACCCCCGCCCATTGACGTCAATAATGACGTA
TGTTCCCATAGTAACGCCAATAGGGACTTTCCATTGACGTCAATGGGTGGAGTATTTACGGTAAACTGCC
CACTTGGCAGTACATCAAGTGTATCATATGCCAAGTACGCCCCCTATTGACGTCAATGACGGTAAATGGC
CCGCCTGGCATTATGCCCAGTACATGACCTTATGGGACTTTCCTACTTGGCAGTACATCTACGTATTAGT
CATCGCTATTACCATGGTGATGCGGTTTTGGCAGTACATCAATGGGCGTGGATAGCGGTTTGACTCACGG
GGATTTCCAAGTCTCCACCCCATTGACGTCAATGGGAGTTTGTTTTGGCACCAAAATCAACGGGACTTTC
CAAAATGTCGTAACAACTCCGCCCCATTGACGCAAATGGGCGGTAGGCGTGTACGGTGGGAGGTCTATAT
AAGCAGCGCGTTTTGCCTGTACTGGGTCTCTCTGGTTAGACCAGATCTGAGCCTGGGAGCTCTCTGGCTA
ACTAGGGAACCCACTGCTTAAGCCTCAATAAAGCTTGCCTTGAGTGCTTCAAGTAGTGTGTGCCCGTCTG
TTGTGAGACTCTGGTAACTAGAGATCCCTCAGACCCTTTTAGTCAGTGTGGAAAATCTCTAGCAGTGGCG
CCCGAACAGGGACTTGAAAGCGAAAGGGAAACCAGAGGAGCTCTCTCGACGCAGGACTCGGCTTGCTGAA
GCGCGCACGGCAAGAGGCGAGGGGCGGCGACTGGTGAGTACGCCAAAAATTTTGACTAGCGGAGGCTAGA
AGGAGAGAGATGGGTGCGAGAGCGTCAGTATTAAGCGGGGGAGAATTAGATCGCGATGGGAAAAAATTCG
GTTAAGGCCAGGGGGAAAGAAAAAATATAAATTAAAACATATAGTATGGGCAAGCAGGGAGCTAGAACGA
TTCGCAGTTAATCCTGGCCTGTTAGAAACATCAGAAGGCTGTAGACAAATACTGGGACAGCTACAACCAT
CCCTTCAGACAGGATCAGAAGAACTTAGATCATTATATAATACAGTAGCAACCCTCTATTGTGTGCATCA
AAGGATAGAGATAAAAGACACCAAGGAAGCTTTAGACAAGATAGAGGAAGAGCAAAACAAAAGTAAGACC
ACCGCACAGCAAGCGGCCGGCCGCTGATCTTCAGACCTGGAGGAGGAGATATGAGGGACAATTGGAGAAG
TGAATTATATAAATATAAAGTAGTAAAAATTGAACCATTAGGAGTAGCACCCACCAAGGCAAAGAGAAGA
GTGGTGCAGAGAGAAAAAAGAGCAGTGGGAATAGGAGCTTTGTTCCTTGGGTTCTTGGGAGCAGCAGGAA
GCACTATGGGCGCAGCGTCAATGACGCTGACGGTACAGGCCAGACAATTATTGTCTGGTATAGTGCAGCA
GCAGAACAATTTGCTGAGGGCTATTGAGGCGCAACAGCATCTGTTGCAACTCACAGTCTGGGGCATCAAG
CAGCTCCAGGCAAGAATCCTGGCTGTGGAAAGATACCTAAAGGATCAACAGCTCCTGGGGATTTGGGGTT
GCTCTGGAAAACTCATTTGCACCACTGCTGTGCCTTGGAATGCTAGTTGGAGTAATAAATCTCTGGAACA
GATTTGGAATCACACGACTTGGATGGAGTGGGACAGAGAAATTAACAATTACACAAGCTTAATACACTCC
TTAATTGAAGAATCGCAAAACCAGCAAGAAAAGAATGAACAAGAATTATTGGAATTAGATAAATGGGCAA
GTTTGTGGAATTGGTTTAACATAACAAATTGGCTGTGGTATATAAAATTATTCATAATGATAGTAGGAGG
CTTGGTAGGTTTAAGAATAGTTTTTGCTGTACTTTCTATAGTGAATAGAGTTAGGCAGGGATATTCACCA
TTATCGTTTCAGACCCACCTCCCAACCCCGAGGGGACCCGACAGGCCCGAAGGAATAGAAGAAGAAGGTG
GAGAGAGAGACAGAGACAGATCCATTCGATTAGTGAACGGATCGGCACTGCGTGCGCCAATTCTGCAGAC
AAATGGCAGTATTCATCCACAATTTTAAAAGAAAAGGGGGGATTGGGGGGTACAGTGCAGGGGAAAGAAT
AGTAGACATAATAGCAACAGACATACAAACTAAAGAATTACAAAAACAAATTACAAAAATTCAAAATTTT
CGGGTTTATTACAGGGACAGCAGAGATCCAGTTTGGTTAATTAACTGCAGCCCCGATAAAATAAAAGATT
TTATTTAGTCTCCAGAAAAAGGGGGGAATGAAAGACCCCACCTGTAGGTTTGGCAAGCTAGCTGCAGTAA
CGCCATTTTGCAAGGCATGGAAAAATACCAAACCAAGAATAGAGAAGTTCAGATCAAGGGCGGGTACATG
AAAATAGCTAACGTTGGGCCAAACAGGATATCTGCGGTGAGCAGTTTCGGCCCCGGCCCGGGGCCAAGAA
CAGATGGTCACCGCAGTTTCGGCCCCGGCCCGAGGCCAAGAACAGATGGTCCCCAGATATGGCCCAACCC
TCAGCAGTTTCTTAAGACCCATCAGATGTTTCCAGGCTCCCCCAAGGACCTGAAATGACCCTGCGCCTTA
TTTGAATTAACCAATCAGCCTGCTTCTCGCTTCTGTTCGCGCGCTTCTGCTTCCCGAGCTCTATAAAAGA
GCTCACAACCCCTCACTCGGCGCGCCAGTCCTCCGACAGACTGAGTCGCCCGGGGGTCTAGAACGCGTGC
CGCCATGACCGAATACAAACCTACCGTGAGGCTGGCTACAAGAGATGATGTCCCAAGGGCTGTGAGAACA
CTGGCCGCCGCTTTTGCCGATTACCCTGCCACACGCCACACTGTGGACCCAGATCGGCATATCGAGAGAG
TGACTGAGCTGCAGGAACTGTTCCTGACCCGAGTGGGCCTGGACATTGGGAAGGTCTGGGTCGCAGACGA
TGGAGCAGCTGTGGCTGTCTGGACCACACCAGAGAGCGTGGAAGCCGGAGCTGTCTTTGCAGAGATCGGC
CCTAGAATGGCAGAACTGAGCGGCTCCAGGCTGGCAGCACAGCAGCAGATGGAGGGACTGCTGGCCCCAC
ACAGGCCTAAGGAACCAGCATGGTTCCTGGCTACCGTGGGGGTCTCTCCTGACCATCAGGGCAAAGGACT
GGGAAGTGCTGTGGTCCTGCCAGGAGTGGAGGCTGCAGAACGAGCTGGAGTCCCTGCATTTCTGGAGACC
TCTGCTCCACGAAACCTGCCCTTCTATGAACGGCTGGGCTTTACTGTGACCGCAGATGTGGAGGTCCCCG
AAGGACCTAGGACCTGGTGCATGACACGCAAACCCGGCGCCTGAGCGATCGCCGCGGCCGCCTTCTTAAC
CCAACAGAAGGCTCGAGAAGGTATATTGCTGTTGACAGTGAGCGCGGCACCTACTGTTCAAGAGTATAGT
GAAGCCACAGATGTATACTCTTGAACAGTAGGTGCCATGCCTACTGCCTCGGACTTCAAGGGGCTAGAAT
TCGGCAGCTGTAGATCTTAGCCACTTTTTAAAAGAAAAGGGGGGACTGGAAGGGCTAACTGCATCCGGAC
TGTACTGGGTCTCTCTGGTTAGACCAGATCTGAGCCTGGGAGCTCTCTGGCTAACTAGGGAACCCACTGC
TTAAGCCTCAATAAAGCTTGCCTTGAGTGCTTCAAGTAGTGTGTGCCCGTCTGTTGTGTGACTCTGGTAA
CTAGAGATCCCTCAGACCCTTTTAGTCAGTGTGGAAAATCTCTAGCAGGGCCCGTTTCATGTGAGCAAAA
GGCCAGCAAAAGGCCAGGAACCGTAAAAAGGCCGCGTTGCTGGCGTTTTTCCATAGGCTCCGCCCCCCTG
ACGAGCATCACAAAAATCGACGCTCAAGTCAGAGGTGGCGAAACCCGACAGGACTATAAAGATACCAGGC
GTTTCCCCCTGGAAGCTCCCTCGTGCGCTCTCCTGTTCCGACCCTGCCGCTTACCGGATACCTGTCCGCC
TTTCTCCCTTCGGGAAGCGTGGCGCTTTCTCATAGCTCACGCTGTAGGTATCTCAGTTCGGTGTAGGTCG
TTCGCTCCAAGCTGGGCTGTGTGCACGAACCCCCCGTTCAGCCCGACCGCTGCGCCTTATCCGGTAACTA
TCGTCTTGAGTCCAACCCGGTAAGACACGACTTATCGCCACTGGCAGCAGCCACTGGTAACAGGATTAGC
AGAGCGAGGTATGTAGGCGGTGCTACAGAGTTCTTGAAGTGGTGGCCTAACTACGGCTACACTAGAAGAA
CAGTATTTGGTATCTGCGCTCTGCTGAAGCCAGTTACCTTCGGAAAAAGAGTTGGTAGCTCTTGATCCGG
CAAACAAACCACCGCTGGTAGCGGTGGTTTTTTTGTTTGCAAGCAGCAGATTACGCGCAGAAAAAAAGGA
TCTCAAGAAGATCCTTTGATCTTTTCTACGGGGTCTGACGCTCAGTGGAACGAAAACTCACGTTAAGGGA
TTTTGGTCATGAGATTATCAAAAAGGATCTTCACCTAGATCCTTTTAAATTAAAAATGAAGTTTTAAATC
AATCTAAAGTATATATGAGTAAACTTGGTCTGACAGTTACCAATGCTTAATCAGTGAGGCACCTATCTCA
GCGATCTGTCTATTTCGTTCATCCATAGTTGCCTGACTCCCCGTCGTGTAGATAACTACGATACGGGAGG
GCTTACCATCTGGCCCCAGTGCTGCAATGATACCGCGAGACCCACGCTCACCGGCTCCAGATTTATCAGC
AATAAACCAGCCAGCCGGAAGGGCCGAGCGCAGAAGTGGTCCTGCAACTTTATCCGCCTCCATCCAGTCT
ATTAATTGTTGCCGGGAAGCTAGAGTAAGTAGTTCGCCAGTTAATAGTTTGCGCAACGTTGTTGCCATTG
CTACAGGCATCGTGGTGTCACGCTCGTCGTTTGGTATGGCTTCATTCAGCTCCGGTTCCCAACGATCAAG
GCGAGTTACATGATCCCCCATGTTGTGCAAAAAAGCGGTTAGCTCCTTCGGTCCTCCGATCGTTGTCAGA
AGTAAGTTGGCCGCAGTGTTATCACTCATGGTTATGGCAGCACTGCATAATTCTCTTACTGTCATGCCAT
CCGTAAGATGCTTTTCTGTGACTGGTGAGTACTCAACCAAGTCATTCTGAGAATAGTGTATGCGGCGACC
GAGTTGCTCTTGCCCGGCGTCAATACGGGATAATACCGCGCCACATAGCAGAACTTTAAAAGTGCTCATC
ATTGGAAAACGTTCTTCGGGGCGAAAACTCTCAAGGATCTTACCGCTGTTGAGATCCAGTTCGATGTAAC
CCACTCGTGCACCCAACTGATCTTCAGCATCTTTTACTTTCACCAGCGTTTCTGGGTGAGCAAAAACAGG
AAGGCAAAATGCCGCAAAAAAGGGAATAAGGGCGACACGGAAATGTTGAATACTCATACTCTTCCTTTTT
CAATATTATTGAAGCATTTATCAGGGTTATTGTCTCATGAGCGGATACATATTTGAATGTATTTAGAAAA
ATAAACAAATAGGGGTTCCGCGCACATTTCCCCGAAAAGTGCCACCTGACGTCGACGGATCGGGAGATCT
CCCGATCCCCTATGGTGCACTCTCAGTACAATCTGCTCTGATGCCGCATAGTTAAGCCAGTATCTGCTCC
CTGCTTGTGTGTTGGAGGTCGCTGAGTAGTGCGCGAGCAAAATTTAAGCTACAACAAGGCAAGGCTTGAC
CGACAATTGCATGAAGAATCTGCTTAGGGTTAGGCGTTTTGCGCTGCTTCGCGATGTACGGGCCAGATAT
ACGCGCTGTGGAATGTGTGTCAGTTAGGGTGTGGAAAGTCCCCAGGCTCCCCAGCAGGCAGAAGTATGCA
AAGCATGCATCTCAATTAGTCAGCAACCAGGTGTGGAAAGTCCCCAGGCTCCCCAGCAGGCAGAAGTATG
CAAAGCATGCATCTCAATTAGTCAGCAACCATAGTCCCGCCCCTAACTCCGCCCATCCCGCCCCTAACTC
CGCCCAGTTCCGCCCATTCTCCGCCCCATGGCTGACTAATTTTTTTTATTTATGCAGAGGCCGAGGCCGC
CTCTGCCTCTGAGCTATTC
Features (pLannotate 1.2.2; 18 found; start..end, strand, type, name):
     57..436     +  enhancer       CMV enhancer: human cytomegalovirus immediate early enhancer
    437..636     +  promoter       CMV promoter: human cytomegalovirus (CMV) immediate early promoter
    654..834     +  LTR            5' LTR (truncated): truncated 5' long terminal repeat (LTR) from HIV-1
    881..1006    +  misc_feature   HIV-1 Ψ: packaging signal of human immunodeficiency virus type 1
    990..1328    +  CDS            HIV-1 gag (fragment): gag protein from human immunodeficiency virus 1; gag
   1503..1736    +  misc_feature   RRE: The Rev response element (RRE) of HIV-1 allows for Rev-dependent mRNA export from the nucleus to the cytoplasm.
   2113..2213    +  CDS            Rev (fragment): human immunodeficiency virus 1 (HIV-1) Rev protein; rev; enhances nuclear export of unspliced and incompletely spliced viral mRNAs
   2263..2380    +  misc_feature   cPPT/CTS: central polypurine tract and central termination sequence of HIV-1
   2517..2924    +  promoter       SFFV promoter: spleen focus-forming virus long terminal repeat (LTR) promoter
   2945..3541    +  CDS            pac: PUAC_STRAD - Protein predicted: Swiss-Prot protein existence level 4. Detoxification of puromycin. From Streptomyces alboniger.
   3566..3611    +  ncRNA          5' miR-30a (fragment): sequence upstream of the 71-nt precursor of the human miR-30a microRNA (Zeng et al., 2002) miRNA
   3639..3776    +  CDS            nef (fragment): NEF_HV1LA - Experimental evidence at protein level: Swiss-Prot protein existence level 1. Extracellular Nef protein targets CD4(+) T-lymphocytes for apoptosis by interacting with CXCR4 surface receptors. From Human immunodeficiency virus type 1 group M subtype B (isolate Lai) (HIV-1).
   3787..3967    +  LTR            5' LTR (truncated): truncated 5' long terminal repeat (LTR) from HIV-1
   4038..4626    -  rep_origin     ori: high-copy-number ColE1/pMB1/pBR322/pUC origin of replication
   4797..5657    -  CDS            AmpR: β-lactamase; bla; confers resistance to ampicillin, carbenicillin, and related antibiotics
   5658..5762    -  promoter       AmpR promoter: bla
   5821..5873    -  misc_feature   bom (fragment): basis of mobility region from pBR322
   6035..45      +  promoter       SV40 promoter (across the origin): SV40 enhancer and early promoter
