[The description below was written by a language model from this plasmid's Addgene catalogue record and pLannotate feature annotations shown in this document.]
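Description:
pAPM-miR30-DDX1-ts3 is an HIV-1-based lentiviral RNAi vector built on the pAPM-miR30 backbone and designed to knock down human DDX1, a DEAD-box RNA helicase. In bacteria it is maintained through a high-copy ColE1/pUC-type origin and selected with ampicillin via the β-lactamase gene. The annotated 6.3 kb sequence also contains a fragment of the pBR322 bom region and an SV40 enhancer/early promoter spanning the plasmid origin.

The transfer cassette begins with a CMV enhancer/promoter fused to a truncated 5′ LTR, an arrangement that typically drives genomic RNA production in packaging cells without Tat. It is followed by the Ψ packaging signal with an adjoining gag fragment, the Rev response element for Rev-dependent nuclear export, and the cPPT/CTS element that aids nuclear import of the reverse-transcribed genome. Internally, the SFFV LTR promoter drives a single Pol II transcript encoding puromycin N-acetyltransferase (pac), with miR-30a-derived flanking sequence immediately downstream. In this design the DDX1-targeting shRNA sits in a microRNA scaffold in the 3′ portion of the puromycin-resistance mRNA. Puromycin selection of transduced cells is therefore linked to expression of the knockdown hairpin, which is processed by the endogenous microRNA pathway. The feature table annotates only a short 5′ miR-30a fragment and does not separately call the hairpin or the 3′ flank. A nef fragment and a second truncated LTR close the viral unit.

The "ts3" suffix presumably marks one of several DDX1 target sites, though the record does not say so. The associated publication concerns innate immune detection of intron-containing RNA expressed from the HIV-1 provirus, so the vector was probably used to test candidate RNA-binding factors by stable knockdown in that context.
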