Addgene plasmid #174234: pAPM-miR30-DDX1-ts3
Purpose: DDX1 knockdown
Depositing lab: Jeremy Luban. Depositing organization: University of Massachusetts, Worcester. Publication: IFIH1 (MDA5) is required for innate immune detection of intron-containing RNA expressed from the HIV-1 provirus. Guney MH, Nagalekshmi K, McCauley SM, Carbone C, Aydemir O, Luban J. Proc Natl Acad Sci U S A. 2024 Jul 16;121(29):e2404349121. doi: 10.1073/pnas.2404349121. Epub 2024 Jul 10. PubMed 38985764.
Backbone
  Vector backbone: pAPM-miR30
  Vector type: Lentiviral, RNAi
  Selectable markers: Puromycin
Growth in bacteria
  Bacterial resistance: Ampicillin, 100 μg/mL
  Growth temperature: 30°C
  Growth strain: NEB Stable
  Copy number: High Copy
Gene/Insert
  Gene/Insert name: DDX1 shRNA
  gRNA/shRNA sequence: TACTCTTGAACAGTAGGTGCCA
  Species: H. sapiens (human)
  Entrez Gene: DDX1 (a.k.a. DBP-RB, UKVH5d)
  Promoter: SFFV
  Cloning method: Restriction Enzyme; 5′ cloning site unknown (unknown if destroyed)
Terms and licenses: Academic/Nonprofit Terms; Industry Terms: Not Available to Industry
Depositor comments: Please visit https://doi.org/10.1101/2023.11.17.567619 for bioRxiv preprint.
How to cite: pAPM-miR30-DDX1-ts3 was a gift from Jeremy Luban (Addgene plasmid # 174234 ; http://n2t.net/addgene:174234 ; RRID:Addgene_174234)
